>Addgene plasmid #230222 | AiP12649 - pAAV-AiE0716h-minBG-SYFP2-WPRE3-BGHpA (Alias: CN2649) | addgene full sequence | sequence record 470490 | Addgene NGS Result
AAGTCGTGTCTTACCGGGTTGGACTCAAGACGATAGTTACCGGATAAGGCGCAGCGGTCGGGCTGAACGG
GGGGTTCGTGCACACAGCCCAGCTTGGAGCGAACGACCTACACCGAACTGAGATACCTACAGCGTGAGCT
ATGAGAAAGCGCCACGCTTCCCGAAGGGAGAAAGGCGGACAGGTATCCGGTAAGCGGCAGGGTCGGAACA
GGAGAGCGCACGAGGGAGCTTCCAGGGGGAAACGCCTGGTATCTTTATAGTCCTGTCGGGTTTCGCCACC
TCTGACTTGAGCGTCGATTTTTGTGATGCTCGTCAGGGGGGCGGAGCCTATGGAAAAACGCCAGCAACGC
GGCCTTTTTACGGTTCCTGGCCTTTTGCTGGCCTTTTGCTCACATGTCCTGCAGGCAGCTGCGCGCTCGC
TCGCTCACTGAGGCCGCCCGGGCGTCGGGCGACCTTTGGTCGCCCGGCCTCAGTGAGCGAGCGAGCGCGC
AGAGAGGGAGTGGCCAACTCCATCACTAGGGGTTCCTGCGGCCGCACGCGTTCCATTTGTATTACTGCAA
GAAAACAATCTAGTAGATTCACAGAATGCAGGCTGCAGGATTATTTTTCATTTATCACTGAGAAGCACTT
CTTGAATTTTTATAGCCATCTTGTTACAGGATCCTAAGCAGGCTGGTATAACTGGCTGTGTTTTGAGAAG
GATTAGGTATATTTCCATATTTGTTCATTTCTCAATTTAGTAGTTAAGTCTTCAAGACATTTATATTTCA
GAGTATAATTTCAGTGGTTTTCAAGTTCTAGGAGTTTCTTTTTCTGGAGTGTTGGAGCTATAATTTTCTT
GTCCCTTATCCATTTGAAGCTTCCATGAACCTAAACTGGAAGATCTGAGAAATACCTCCACTGAGAGACT
GAGGTGAAGAGCTCGGGCTGGGCATAAAAGTCAGGGCAGAGCCATCTATTGCTTACATTTGCTTCTGGGA
TCCAGATCTTTCGAAGCTAGCGCTACCGGTCGCCACCATGGTGAGCAAGGGCGAGGAGCTGTTCACCGGG
GTGGTGCCCATCCTGGTCGAGCTGGACGGCGACGTAAACGGCCACAAGTTCAGCGTGTCCGGCGAGGGCG
AGGGCGATGCCACCTACGGCAAGCTGACCCTGAAGCTGATCTGCACCACCGGCAAGCTGCCCGTGCCCTG
GCCCACCCTCGTGACCACCCTGGGCTACGGCGTGCAGTGCTTCGCCCGCTACCCCGACCACATGAAGCAG
CACGACTTCTTCAAGTCCGCCATGCCCGAAGGCTACGTCCAGGAGCGCACCATCTTCTTCAAGGACGACG
GCAACTACAAGACCCGCGCCGAGGTGAAGTTCGAGGGCGACACCCTGGTGAACCGCATCGAGCTGAAGGG
CATCGACTTCAAGGAGGACGGCAACATCCTGGGGCACAAGCTGGAGTACAACTACAACAGCCACAACGTC
TATATCACCGCCGACAAGCAGAAGAACGGCATCAAGGCCAACTTCAAGATCCGCCACAACATCGAGGACG
GCGGCGTGCAGCTCGCCGACCACTACCAGCAGAACACCCCCATCGGCGACGGCCCCGTGCTGCTGCCCGA
CAACCACTACCTGAGCTACCAGTCCAAGCTGAGCAAAGACCCCAACGAGAAGCGCGATCACATGGTCCTG
CTGGAGTTCGTGACCGCCGCCGGGATCACTCTCGGCATGGACGAGCTGTACAAGTAAGTCGACGGCGCGC
CGCGGCCGCGAATTCGATATCATAATCAACCTCTGGATTACAAAATTTGTGAAAGATTGACTGGTATTCT
TAACTATGTTGCTCCTTTTACGCTATGTGGATACGCTGCTTTAATGCCTTTGTATCATGCTATTGCTTCC
CGTATGGCTTTCATTTTCTCCTCCTTGTATAAATCCTGGTTAGTTCTTGCCACGGCGGAACTCATCGCCG
CCTGCCTTGCCCGCTGCTGGACAGGGGCTCGGCTGTTGGGCACTGACAATTCCGTGGCTCGAGAGATCTT
CGACTGTGCCTTCTAGTTGCCAGCCATCTGTTGTTTGCCCCTCCCCCGTGCCTTCCTTGACCCTGGAAGG
TGCCACTCCCACTGTCCTTTCCTAATAAAATGAGGAAATTGCATCGCATTGTCTGAGTAGGTGTCATTCT
ATTCTGGGGGGTGGGGTGGGGCAGGACAGCAAGGGGGAGGATTGGGAAGACAATAGCAGGCATGAGATCT
CACGTGCGGACCGAGCGGCCGCAGGAACCCCTAGTGATGGAGTTGGCCACTCCCTCTCTGCGCGCTCGCT
CGCTCACTGAGGCCGGGCGACCAAAGGTCGCCCGACGCCCGGGCTTTGCCCGGGCGGCCTCAGTGAGCGA
GCGAGCGCGCAGCTGCCTGCAGGGGCGCCTGATGCGGTATTTTCTCCTTACGCATCTGTGCGGTATTTCA
CACCGCATA
[95 nt withheld, positions 2460-2554]
T
[46 nt withheld, positions 2556-2601]
C
[141 nt withheld, positions 2603-2743]
CCTTTGACGTTGGAGTCCACGTTCTTT
[37 nt withheld, positions 2771-2807]
ACTCTATCTCGGGCTATTCTTTTGATTTATAAGGGATTTTGCCGATTTCGGTCTATTGGTTAAAAAATGA
GCTGATTTAACAAAAATTTAACGCGAATTTTAACAAAATATTAACGTTTACAATTTTATGGTGCACTCTC
AGTACAATCTGCTCTGATGCCGCATAGTTAAGCCAGCCCCGACACCCGCCAACACCCGCTGACGCGCCCT
GACGGGCTTGTCTGCTCCCGGCATCCGCTTACAGACAAGCTGTGACCGTCTCCGGGAGCTGCATGTGTCA
GAGGTTTTCACCGTCATCACCGAAACGCGCGAGACGAAAGGGCCTCGTGATACGCCTATTTTTATAGGTT
AATGTCATGATAATAATGGTTTCTTAGACGTCAGGTGGCACTTTTCGGGGAAATGTGCGCGGAACCCCTA
TTTGTTTATTTTTCTAAATACATTCAAATATGTATCCGCTCATGAGACAATAACCCTGATAAATGCTTCA
ATAATATTGAAAAAGGAAGAGTATGAGTATTCAACATTTCCGTGTCGCCCTTATTCCCTTTTTTGCGGCA
TTTTGCCTTCCTGTTTTTGCTCACCCAGAAACGCTGGTGAAAGTAAAAGATGCTGAAGATCAGTTGGGTG
CACGAGTGGGTTACATCGAACTGGATCTCAACAGCGGTAAGATCCTTGAGAGTTTTCGCCCCGAAGAACG
TTTTCCAATGATGAGCACTTTTAAAGTTCTGCTATGTGGCGCGGTATTATCCCGTATTGACGCCGGGCAA
GAGCAACTCGGTCGCCGCATACACTATTCTCAGAATGACTTGGTTGAGTACTCACCAGTCACAGAAAAGC
ATCTTACGGATGGCATGACAGTAAGAGAATTATGCAGTGCTGCCATAACCATGAGTGATAACACTGCGGC
CAACTTACTTCTGACAACGATCGGAGGACCGAAGGAGCTAACCGCTTTTTTGCACAACATGGGGGATCAT
GTAACTCGCCTTGATCGTTGGGAACCGGAGCTGAATGAAGCCATACCAAACGACGAGCGTGACACCACGA
TGCCTGTAGCAATGGCAACAACGTTGCGCAAACTATTAACTGGCGAACTACTTACTCTAGCTTCCCGGCA
ACAATTAATAGACTGGATGGAGGCGGATAAAGTTGCAGGACCACTTCTGCGCTCGGCCCTTCCGGCTGGC
TGGTTTATTGCTGATAAATCTGGAGCCGGTGAGCGTGGGTCTCGCGGTATCATTGCAGCACTGGGGCCAG
ATGGTAAGCCCTCCCGTATCGTAGTTATCTACACGACGGGGAGTCAGGCAACTATGGATGAACGAAATAG
ACAGATCGCTGAGATAGGTGCCTCACTGATTAAGCATTGGTAACTGTCAGACCAAGTTTACTCATATATA
CTTTAGATTGATTTAAAACTTCATTTTTAATTTAAAAGGATCTAGGTGAAGATCCTTTTTGATAATCTCA
TGACCAAAATCCCTTAACGTGAGTTTTCGTTCCACTGAGCGTCAGACCCCGTAGAAAAGATCAAAGGATC
TTCTTGAGATCCTTTTTTTCTGCGCGTAATCTGCTGCTTGCAAACAAAAAAACCACCGCTACCAGCGGTG
GTTTGTTTGCCGGATCAAGAGCTACCAACTCTTTTTCCGAAGGTAACTGGCTTCAGCAGAGCGCAGATAC
CAAATACTGTTCTTCTAGTGTAGCCGTAGTTAGGCCACCACTTCAAGAACTCTGTAGCACCGCCTACATA
CCTCGCTCTGCTAATCCTGTTACCAGTGGCTGCTGCCAGTGGCGAT
Features (pLannotate 1.2.2; 14 found; start..end, strand, type, name):
    409..436     +  repeat_region  AAV2 ITR (fragment): inverted terminal repeat of adeno-associated virus serotype 2 inverted
    465..492     +  repeat_region  AAV2 ITR (fragment): inverted terminal repeat of adeno-associated virus serotype 2 inverted
   1018..1734    +  CDS            SYFP2: SYFP2 is a basic (constitutively fluorescent) yellow fluorescent protein published in 2006, derived from Aequorea victoria. It is reported to be a very rapidly-maturing monomer with moderate acid sensitivity.
   1774..1931    +  misc_feature   WPRE (fragment): woodchuck hepatitis virus posttranscriptional regulatory element
   1937..2017    +  misc_feature   WPRE (fragment): woodchuck hepatitis virus posttranscriptional regulatory element
   2034..2145    +  polyA_signal   bGH poly(A) signal: bovine growth hormone polyadenylation signal
   2263..2403    +  repeat_region  AAV2 ITR: inverted terminal repeat of adeno-associated virus serotype 2 inverted
   2408..2459    -  misc_feature   bom (fragment): basis of mobility region from pBR322
   2478..2933    +  rep_origin     f1 ori (sequence partly withheld): f1 bacteriophage origin of replication; arrow indicates direction of (+) strand synthesis
   2934..2983    -  misc_feature   bom (fragment): basis of mobility region from pBR322
   3085..3120    -  CDS            rop (fragment): Rop protein, which maintains plasmids at low copy number; rop
   3215..3319    +  promoter       AmpR promoter: bla
   3320..4180    +  CDS            AmpR: β-lactamase; bla; confers resistance to ampicillin, carbenicillin, and related antibiotics
   4351..336     +  rep_origin     ori (across the origin): high-copy-number ColE1/pMB1/pBR322/pUC origin of replication
