[The description below was written by a language model from this plasmid's Addgene catalogue record and pLannotate feature annotations shown in this document.]
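Description:
AiP12649 - pAAV-AiE0716h-minBG-SYFP2-WPRE3-BGHpA (alias CN2649) is an AAV transfer plasmid built on a pAAV2 backbone. It is used to package recombinant adeno-associated virus that reports the activity of a candidate brain enhancer. In bacteria it is maintained as a high-copy plasmid through a ColE1/pUC-type origin and selected with ampicillin via the β-lactamase gene and its own promoter. The backbone also carries an f1 phage origin and small remnants of the pBR322 bom and rop regions. The recorded growth strain is NEB Stable, a recombination-deficient host of the kind commonly chosen to keep the repeat-rich ITRs intact.

The payload lies between AAV2 inverted terminal repeats, which provide the signals for genome replication and encapsidation. The downstream ITR is annotated in full, whereas the upstream one is detected only as two short fragments. This may reflect sequencing or annotation difficulty in that structured region. The AiE0716h enhancer and the minimal beta-globin promoter (minBG) are named in the construct title and catalogue fields but are not annotated in the feature table. By position, they presumably occupy the unannotated stretch between the upstream ITR and the reporter. A minimal promoter has little activity alone, so transcription depends on the enhancer, which confers cell-type selectivity. The reporter is SYFP2, a fast-maturing monomeric yellow fluorescent protein. It is followed by WPRE3, a shortened woodchuck posttranscriptional element (annotated as two WPRE fragments) that boosts expression while saving packaging space, and by the bovine growth hormone polyadenylation signal.

The stated purpose is enhancer-driven, AAV-mediated transgene expression in specific brain cell populations. The record does not say which populations AiE0716h targets.
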