Addgene plasmid #230222: AiP12649 - pAAV-AiE0716h-minBG-SYFP2-WPRE3-BGHpA (Alias: CN2649)
Purpose: AiE0716h is an enhancer sequence, designed to drive AAV-mediated transgene expression in specific populations of brain cells
Depositing lab: Allen Institute for Brain Science & Boaz Levi. Depositing organization: Allen Institute. Publication: A suite of enhancer AAVs and transgenic mouse lines for genetic access to cortical cell types. Ben-Simon Y, Hooper M, Narayan S, Daigle TL, Dwivedi D, Way SW, Oster A, Stafford DA, Mich JK, Taormina MJ, Martinez RA, Opitz-Araya X, Roth JR, Alexander JR, Allen S, Amster A, Arbuckle J, Ayala A, Baker PM, Bakken TE, Barcelli T, Barta S, Bendrick J, Bertagnolli D, Bielstein C, Bishwakarma P, Bowlus J, Boyer G, Brouner K, Casian B, Casper T, Chakka AB, Chakrabarty R, Chance RK, Chavan S, Clark M, Colbert K, Collman F, Daniel S, Departee M, DiValentin P, Donadio N, Dotson N, Egdorf T, Fliss T, Gabitto M, Garcia J, Gary A, Gasperini M, Gloe J, Goldy J, Gore BB, Graybuck L, Greisman N, Haeseleer F, Halterman C, Haradon Z, Hastings SD, Helback O, Ho W, Hockemeyer D, Huang C, Huff S, Hunker A, Johansen N, Jones D, Juneau Z, Kalmbach B, Kannan M, Khem S, Kussick E, Kutsal R, Larsen R, Lee C, Lee AY, Leibly M, Lenz GH, Li S, Liang E, Lusk N, Madigan Z, Malloy J, Malone J, McCue R, Melchor J, Mollenkopf T, Moosman S, Morin E, Newman D, Ng L, Ngo K, Omstead V, Otto S, Oyama A, Pena N, Pham T, Phillips E, Pom CA, Potekhina L, Ransford S, Ray PL, Rette D, Reynoldson C, Rimorin C, Rocha D, Ruiz A, Sanchez REA, Sawyer L, Sedeno-Cortes A, Sevigny JP, Shapovalova N, Shepard N, Shulga L, Sigler AR, Siverts L, Soliman S, Somasundaram S, Staats B, Stewart K, Szelenyi E, Tieu M, Trader C, Tran A, van Velthoven CTJ, Walker M, Wang Y, Weed N, Wirthlin M, Wood T, Wynalda B, Yao Z, Zhou T, Ariza J, Dee N, Reding M, Ronellenfitch K, Mufti S, Sunkin SM, Smith KA, Esposito L, Waters J, Thyagarajan B, Yao S, Lein ES, Zeng H, Levi BP, Ngai J, Ting JT, Tasic B. Cell. 2025 May 16:S0092-8674(25)00513-6. doi: 10.1016/j.cell.2025.05.002. PubMed 40403729.
Backbone
  Vector backbone: pAAV2
  Vector type: AAV
Growth in bacteria
  Bacterial resistance: Ampicillin, 100 μg/mL
  Growth temperature: 37°C
  Growth strain: NEB Stable
  Copy number: High Copy
Gene/Insert
  Gene/Insert name: SYFP2
  Species: Synthetic
  Promoter: minBG
  Cloning method: Gibson Cloning
Terms and licenses: Academic/Nonprofit Terms; Industry Terms: Not Available to Industry
How to cite: AiP12649 - pAAV-AiE0716h-minBG-SYFP2-WPRE3-BGHpA (Alias: CN2649) was a gift from Allen Institute for Brain Science & Boaz Levi (Addgene plasmid # 230222 ; http://n2t.net/addgene:230222 ; RRID:Addgene_230222)
